>Addgene plasmid #55214 | pET His6 GSSGSS NusA TEV LIC cloning vector (2NTL) | depositor full sequence | sequence record 85599 | Full Sequence
TTCTTGAAGACGAAAGGGCCTCGTGATACGCCTATTTTTATAGGTTAATGTCATGATAATAATGGTTTCT
TAGACGTCAGGTGGCACTTTTCGGGGAAATGTGCGCGGAACCCCTATTTGTTTATTTTTCTAAATACATT
CAAATATGTATCCGCTCATGAGACAATAACCCTGATAAATGCTTCAATAACATTGAAAAAGGAAGAGTAT
GAGTATTCAACATTTCCGTGTCGCCCTTATTCCCTTTTTTGCGGCATTTTGCCTTCCTGTTTTTGCTCAC
CCAGAAACGCTGGTGAAAGTAAAAGATGCTGAAGATCAGTTGGGTGCACGAGTGGGTTACATCGAACTGG
ATCTCAACAGCGGTAAGATCCTTGAGAGTTTTCGCCCCGAAGAACGTTTTCCAATGATGAGCACTTTTAA
AGTTCTGCTATGTGGCGCGGTATTATCCCGTGTTGACGCCGGGCAAGAGCAACTCGGTCGCCGCATACAC
TATTCTCAGAATGACTTGGTTGAGTACTCACCAGTCACAGAAAAGCATCTTACGGATGGCATGACAGTAA
GAGAATTATGCAGTGCTGCCATAACCATGAGTGATAACACTGCGGCCAACTTACTTCTGACAACGATCGG
AGGACCGAAGGAGCTAACCGCTTTTTTGCACAACATGGGGGATCATGTAACTCGCCTTGATCGTTGGGAA
CCGGAGCTGAATGAAGCCATACCAAACGACGAGCGTGACACCACGATGCCTGCAGCAATGGCAACAACGT
TGCGCAAACTATTAACTGGCGAACTACTTACTCTAGCTTCCCGGCAACAATTAATAGACTGGATGGAGGC
GGATAAAGTTGCAGGACCACTTCTGCGCTCGGCCCTTCCGGCTGGCTGGTTTATTGCTGATAAATCTGGA
GCCGGTGAGCGTGGGTCTCGCGGTATCATTGCAGCACTGGGGCCAGATGGTAAGCCCTCCCGTATCGTAG
TTATCTACACGACGGGGAGTCAGGCAACTATGGATGAACGAAATAGACAGATCGCTGAGATAGGTGCCTC
ACTGATTAAGCATTGGTAACTGTCAGACCAAGTTTACTCATATATACTTTAGATTGATTTAAAACTTCAT
TTTTAATTTAAAAGGATCTAGGTGAAGATCCTTTTTGATAATCTCATGACCAAAATCCCTTAACGTGAGT
TTTCGTTCCACTGAGCGTCAGACCCCGTAGAAAAGATCAAAGGATCTTCTTGAGATCCTTTTTTTCTGCG
CGTAATCTGCTGCTTGCAAACAAAAAAACCACCGCTACCAGCGGTGGTTTGTTTGCCGGATCAAGAGCTA
CCAACTCTTTTTCCGAAGGTAACTGGCTTCAGCAGAGCGCAGATACCAAATACTGTCCTTCTAGTGTAGC
CGTAGTTAGGCCACCACTTCAAGAACTCTGTAGCACCGCCTACATACCTCGCTCTGCTAATCCTGTTACC
AGTGGCTGCTGCCAGTGGCGATAAGTCGTGTCTTACCGGGTTGGACTCAAGACGATAGTTACCGGATAAG
GCGCAGCGGTCGGGCTGAACGGGGGGTTCGTGCACACAGCCCAGCTTGGAGCGAACGACCTACACCGAAC
TGAGATACCTACAGCGTGAGCTATGAGAAAGCGCCACGCTTCCCGAAGGGAGAAAGGCGGACAGGTATCC
GGTAAGCGGCAGGGTCGGAACAGGAGAGCGCACGAGGGAGCTTCCAGGGGGAAACGCCTGGTATCTTTAT
AGTCCTGTCGGGTTTCGCCACCTCTGACTTGAGCGTCGATTTTTGTGATGCTCGTCAGGGGGGCGGAGCC
TATGGAAAAACGCCAGCAACGCGGCCTTTTTACGGTTCCTGGCCTTTTGCTGGCCTTTTGCTCACATGTT
CTTTCCTGCGTTATCCCCTGATTCTGTGGATAACCGTATTACCGCCTTTGAGTGAGCTGATACCGCTCGC
CGCAGCCGAACGACCGAGCGCAGCGAGTCAGTGAGCGAGGAAGCGGAAGAGCGCCTGATGCGGTATTTTC
TCCTTACGCATCTGTGCGGTATTTCACACCGCATATATGGTGCACTCTCAGTACAATCTGCTCTGATGCC
GCATAGTTAAGCCAGTATACACTCCGCTATCGCTACGTGACTGGGTCATGGCTGCGCCCCGACACCCGCC
AACACCCGCTGACGCGCCCTGACGGGCTTGTCTGCTCCCGGCATCCGCTTACAGACAAGCTGTGACCGTC
TCCGGGAGCTGCATGTGTCAGAGGTTTTCACCGTCATCACCGAAACGCGCGAGGCAGCTGCGGTAAAGCT
CATCAGCGTGGTCGTGAAGCGATTCACAGATGTCTGCCTGTTCATCCGCGTCCAGCTCGTTGAGTTTCTC
CAGAAGCGTTAATGTCTGGCTTCTGATAAAGCGGGCCATGTTAAGGGCGGTTTTTTCCTGTTTGGTCACT
GATGCCTCCGTGTAAGGGGGATTTCTGTTCATGGGGGTAATGATACCGATGAAACGAGAGAGGATGCTCA
CGATACGGGTTACTGATGATGAACATGCCCGGTTACTGGAACGTTGTGAGGGTAAACAACTGGCGGTATG
GATGCGGCGGGACCAGAGAAAAATCACTCAGGGTCAATGCCAGCGCTTCGTTAATACAGATGTAGGTGTT
CCACAGGGTAGCCAGCAGCATCCTGCGATGCAGATCCGGAACATAATGGTGCAGGGCGCTGACTTCCGCG
TTTCCAGACTTTACGAAACACGGAAACCGAAGACCATTCATGTTGTTGCTCAGGTCGCAGACGTTTTGCA
GCAGCAGTCGCTTCACGTTCGCTCGCGTATCGGTGATTCATTCTGCTAACCAGTAAGGCAACCCCGCCAG
CCTAGCCGGGTCCTCAACGACAGGAGCACGATCATGCGCACCCGTGGCCAGGACCCAACGCTGCCCGAGA
TGCGCCGCGTGCGGCTGCTGGAGATGGCGGACGCGATGGATATGTTCTGCCAAGGGTTGGTTTGCGCATT
CACAGTTCTCCGCAAGAATTGATTGGCTCCAATTCTTGGAGTGGTGAATCCGTTAGCGAGGTGCCGCCGG
CTTCCATTCAGGTCGAGGTGGCCCGGCTCCATGCACCGCGACGCAACGCGGGGAGGCAGACAAGGTATAG
GGCGGCGCCTACAATCCATGCCAACCCGTTCCATGTGCTCGCCGAGGCGGCATAAATCGCCGTGACGATC
AGCGGTCCAGTGATCGAAGTTAGGCTGGTAAGAGCCGCGAGCGATCCTTGAAGCTGTCCCTGATGGTCGT
CATCTACCTGCCTGGACAGCATGGCCTGCAACGCGGGCATCCCGATGCCGCCGGAAGCGAGAAGAATCAT
AATGGGGAAGGCCATCCAGCCTCGCGTCGCGAACGCCAGCAAGACGTAGCCCAGCGCGTCGGCCGCCATG
CCGGCGATAATGGCCTGCTTCTCGCCGAAACGTTTGGTGGCGGGACCAGTGACGAAGGCTTGAGCGAGGG
CGTGCAAGATTCCGAATACCGCAAGCGACAGGCCGATCATCGTCGCGCTCCAGCGAAAGCGGTCCTCGCC
GAAAATGACCCAGAGCGCTGCCGGCACCTGTCCTACGAGTTGCATGATAAAGAAGACAGTCATAAGTGCG
GCGACGATAGTCATGCCCCGCGCCCACCGGAAGGAGCTGACTGGGTTGAAGGCTCTCAAGGGCATCGGTC
GACGCTCTCCCTTATGCGACTCCTGCATTAGGAAGCAGCCCAGTAGTAGGTTGAGGCCGTTGAGCACCGC
CGCCGCAAGGAATGGTGCATGCAAGGAGATGGCGCCCAACAGTCCCCCGGCCACGGGGCCTGCCACCATA
CCCACGCCGAAACAAGCGCTCATGAGCCCGAAGTGGCGAGCCCGATCTTCCCCATCGGTGATGTCGGCGA
TATAGGCGCCAGCAACCGCACCTGTGGCGCCGGTGATGCCGGCCACGATGCGTCCGGCGTAGAGGATCGA
GATCTCGATCCCGCGAAATTAATACGACTCACTATAGGGAGACCACAACGGTTTCCCTCTAGTGCCGGCT
CCGGAGAGCTCTTTAATTAAGCGGCCGCCCTGCAGGACTCGAGTTCTAGAAATAATTTTGTTTAACTTTA
AGAAGGAGATATACATATGAAATCTTCTCACCATCACCATCACCATGGTTCTTCTGGTTCTTCTGGTTCT
TCTATGAACAAAGAAATTTTGGCTGTAGTTGAAGCCGTATCCAATGAAAAGGCGCTACCTCGCGAGAAGA
TTTTCGAAGCATTGGAAAGCGCGCTGGCGACAGCAACAAAGAAAAAATATGAACAAGAGATCGACGTCCG
CGTACAGATCGATCGCAAAAGCGGTGATTTTGACACTTTCCGTCGCTGGTTAGTTGTTGATGAAGTCACC
CAGCCGACCAAGGAAATCACCCTTGAAGCCGCACGTTATGAAGATGAAAGCCTGAACCTGGGCGATTACG
TTGAAGATCAGATTGAGTCTGTTACCTTTGACCGTATCACTACCCAGACGGCAAAACAGGTTATCGTGCA
GAAAGTGCGTGAAGCCGAACGTGCGATGGTGGTTGATCAGTTCCGTGAACACGAAGGTGAAATCATCACC
GGCGTGGTGAAAAAAGTAAACCGCGACAACATCTCTCTGGATCTGGGCAACAACGCTGAAGCCGTGATCC
TGCGCGAAGATATGCTGCCGCGTGAAAACTTCCGCCCTGGCGACCGCGTTCGTGGCGTGCTCTATTCCGT
TCGCCCGGAAGCGCGTGGCGCGCAACTGTTCGTCACTCGTTCCAAGCCGGAAATGCTGATCGAACTGTTC
CGTATTGAAGTGCCAGAAATCGGCGAAGAAGTGATTGAAATTAAAGCAGCGGCTCGCGATCCGGGTTCTC
GTGCGAAAATCGCGGTGAAAACCAACGATAAACGTATCGATCCGGTAGGTGCTTGCGTAGGTATGCGTGG
CGCGCGTGTTCAGGCGGTGTCTACTGAACTGGGTGGCGAGCGTATCGATATCGTCCTGTGGGATGATAAC
CCGGCGCAGTTCGTGATTAACGCAATGGCACCGGCAGACGTTGCTTCTATCGTGGTGGATGAAGATAAAC
ACACCATGGATATCGCCGTTGAAGCCGGTAACCTGGCGCAGGCGATTGGCCGTAACGGTCAGAACGTGCG
TCTGGCTTCGCAGCTGAGCGGTTGGGAACTCAACGTGATGACCGTTGACGACCTGCAGGCTAAGCATCAG
GCGGAAGCGCACGCAGCGATCGACACCTTCACCAAATATCTCGACATCGACGAAGACTTCGCGACTGTTC
TGGTAGAAGAAGGCTTCTCGACGCTGGAAGAATTGGCCTATGTGCCGATGAAAGAGCTGTTGGAAATCGA
AGGCCTTGATGAGCCGACCGTTGAAGCACTGCGCGAGCGTGCTAAAAATGCACTGGCCACCATTGCACAG
GCCCAGGAAGAAAGCCTCGGTGATAACAAACCGGCTGACGATCTGCTGAACCTTGAAGGGGTAGATCGTG
ATTTGGCATTCAAACTGGCCGCCCGTGGCGTTTGTACGCTGGAAGATCTCGCCGAACAGGGCATTGATGA
TCTGGCTGATATCGAAGGGTTGACCGACGAAAAAGCCGGAGCACTGATTATGGCTGCCCGTAACATTTGC
TGGTTCGGTGACGAAGCGGGGATCGAGGAAAACCTGTACTTCCAATCCAATATTGGAAGTGGATAACGGA
TCCGCGATCGCGGCGCGCCACCTGGTGGCCGGCCGGTACCACGCGTGCGCGCTGATCCGGCTGCTAACAA
AGCCCGAAAGGAAGCTGAGTTGGCTGCTGCCACCGCTGAGCAATAACTAGCATAACCCCTTGGGGCCTCT
AAACGGGTCTTGAGGGGTTTTTTGCTGAAAGGAGGAACTATATCCGGATATCCACAGGACGGGTGTGGTC
GCCATGATCGCGTAGTCGATAGTGGCTCCAAGTAGCGAAGCGAGCAGGACTGGGCGGCGGCCAAAGCGGT
CGGACAGTGCTCCGAGAACGGGTGCGCATAGAAATTGCATCAACGCATATAGCGCTAGCAGCACGCCATA
GTGACTGGCGATGCTGTCGGAATGGACGATATCCCGCAAGAGGCCCGGCAGTACCGGCATAACCAAGCCT
ATGCCTACAGCATCCAGGGTGACGGTGCCGAGGATGACGATGAGCGCATTGTTAGATTTCATACACGGTG
CCTGACTGCGTTAGCAATTTAACTGTGATAAACTACCGCATTAAAGCTTATCGATGATAAGCTGTCAAAC
ATGAGAA
Features (pLannotate 1.2.2; 16 found; start..end, strand, type, name):
    104..208     +  promoter       AmpR promoter: bla
    209..1069    +  CDS            AmpR: β-lactamase; bla; confers resistance to ampicillin, carbenicillin, and related antibiotics
   1240..1828    +  rep_origin     ori: high-copy-number ColE1/pMB1/pBR322/pUC origin of replication
   2014..2156    -  misc_feature   bom: basis of mobility region from pBR322
   2258..2449    -  CDS            rop: Rop protein, which maintains plasmids at low copy number; rop
   2466..2846    +  CDS            YPB1_ECOLX: Protein predicted: Swiss-Prot protein existence level 4. From Escherichia coli.
   3088..3988    -  CDS            TcR (fragment): tetracycline efflux protein; tet; confers resistance to tetracycline
   4010..4028    +  promoter       T7 promoter: promoter for bacteriophage T7 RNA polymerase
   4117..4139    +  RBS            RBS: efficient ribosome binding site from bacteriophage T7 gene 10 (Olins and Rangwala, 1989)
   4159..4176    +  CDS            6xHis: 6xHis affinity tag
   4204..5688    +  CDS            nusA: NUSA_ECOLI - Experimental evidence at protein level: Swiss-Prot protein existence level 1. Part of the processive rRNA transcription and antitermination complex (rrnTAC). The complex forms an RNA-chaperone ring around the RNA exit tunnel of RNA polymerase (RNAP). It supports rapid transcription and antitermination of rRNA operons, cotranscriptional rRNA folding, and annealing of distal rRNA regions to allow correct ribosome biogenesis (PubMed:32871103). Participates in both transcription termination and antitermination. Involved in a variety of cellular termination and antitermination processe
   5698..5714    +  CDS            TEV site (fragment): tobacco etch virus (TEV) protease recognition and cleavage site
   5800..5849    +  CDS            SET1 (fragment): solubility-enhancement tag derived from T7 phage gene 10B
   5857..5904    +  terminator     T7 terminator: transcription terminator for bacteriophage T7 RNA polymerase
   5930..6222    -  CDS            TcR (fragment): tetracycline efflux protein; tet; confers resistance to tetracycline
   6270..6298    -  promoter       tet promoter: E. coli promoter for tetracycline efflux protein gene
