[The description below was written by a language model from this plasmid's Addgene catalogue record and pLannotate feature annotations shown in this document.]
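Description:
pET His6 GSSGSS NusA TEV LIC cloning vector (2NTL) is an empty bacterial expression backbone of about 6.3 kb, built on a pET framework for T7 RNA polymerase-driven protein production in E. coli. It is maintained through a ColE1/pMB1-type origin accompanied by the pBR322 bom region and the rop gene, which holds copy number down and agrees with the low-copy designation in the record. Selection is by ampicillin via the bla gene under its own promoter. The annotation also picks up fragments of the tetracycline resistance gene and its promoter flanking the expression cassette. These are remnants of the pBR322 ancestry, interrupted by the cassette, and are not recorded as a usable marker.

The expression cassette runs from a T7 promoter and the T7 gene 10 ribosome binding site into an N-terminal 6xHis tag, a GSSGSS linker and the full E. coli NusA coding sequence, followed by a TEV protease recognition site, the ligation-independent cloning (LIC) site and a T7 terminator. A gene of interest amplified with the matching LIC overhangs is annealed into the linearised vector in frame with the tag. The result is a fusion that can be purified by metal affinity through the His tag, and the whole His6-NusA module can then be removed by TEV cleavage. According to the depositor, NusA is included because it can improve the expression and solubility of difficult target proteins. The LIC site is flanked by five pairs of restriction sites, so the vector works either for stand-alone single-protein expression or as a transfer vector for moving inserts into the same series' polycistronic destination vectors for co-expression.
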