Addgene plasmid #55214: pET His6 GSSGSS NusA TEV LIC cloning vector (2NTL)
Purpose: (Empty Backbone)
Depositing lab: Scott Gradia. Depositing organization: University of California, Berkeley.
Backbone
  Vector backbone: pET
  Vector type: Bacterial Expression
  Promoter: T7
  Tag / fusion protein: 6xHis (N terminal on backbone); GSSGSS linker (N terminal on backbone); NusA (N terminal on backbone); TEV cleavage site
Growth in bacteria
  Bacterial resistance: Ampicillin, 100 μg/mL
  Growth temperature: 37°C
  Growth strain: XL1 Blue
  Copy number: Low Copy
Gene/Insert
  Cloning method: Ligation Independent Cloning
  Sequencing primers: 5′ T7 Forward; 3′ T7 reverse
Terms and licenses: Academic/Nonprofit Terms; Industry Terms: Not Available to Industry
Depositor comments: This plasmid is an empty vector. Your gene can be inserted with a LIC cloning protocol. All 2-series vectors work as single-expression vectors, as well as transfer vectors for our polycistronic system. The LIC cloning site is flanked by 5 pairs of restriction sites, so that your gene can easily be subcloned into our polycistronic destination vectors (2D, 2E, or 2Z). 2NTL has a TEV-cleavable N-terminal His6, GSSGSS linker and NusA fusion tag. NusA can improve the expression and solubility of your target protein. To clone into this vector, add LIC v1 tags to the 5' end of your PCR primers. Forward - 5'-TACTTCCAATCCAATGCA-3' Reverse - 5'-TTATCCACTTCCAATGTTATTA-3' Linearize the plasmid with SspI and gel purify. When digesting the DNA with T4 polymerase, use dCTP for insert and dGTP for vector.
How to cite: pET His6 GSSGSS NusA TEV LIC cloning vector (2NTL) was a gift from Scott Gradia (Addgene plasmid # 55214 ; http://n2t.net/addgene:55214 ; RRID:Addgene_55214)
