>Addgene plasmid #55214 | pET His6 GSSGSS NusA TEV LIC cloning vector (2NTL) | addgene partial sequence | sequence record 90012 | T7term 5'-GCTAGTTATTGCTCAGCGG-3'
TCAGCTTCCTTTCGGGCTTTGTTAGCAGCCGGATCAGCGCGCACGCGTGGTACCGGCCGGCCACCAGGTG
GCGCGCCGCGATCGCGGATCCGTTATCCACTTCCAATATTGGATTGGAAGTACAGGTTTTCCTCGATCCC
CGCTTCGTCACCGAACCAGCAAATGTTACGGGCAGCCATAATCAGTGCTCCGGCTTTTTCGTCGGTCAAC
CCTTCGATATCAGCCAGATCATCAATGCCCTGTTCGGCGAGATCTTCCAGCGTACAAACGCCACGGGCGG
CCAGTTTGAATGCCAAATCACGATCTACCCCTTCAAGGTTCAGCAGATCGTCAGCCGGTTTGTTATCACC
GAGGCTTTCTTCCTGGGCCTGTGCAATGGTGGCCAGTGCATTTTTAGCACGCTCGCGCAGTGCTTCAACG
GTCGGCTCATCAAGGCCTTCGATTTCCAACAGCTCTTTCATCGGCACATAGGCCAATTCTTCCAGCGTCG
AGAAGCCTTCTTCTACCAGAACAGTCGCGAAGTCTTCGTCGATGTCGAGATATTTGGTGAAGGTGTCGAT
CGCTGCGTGCGCTTCCGCCTGATGCTTAGCCTGCAGGTCGTCAACGGTCATCACGTTGAGTTCCCAACCG
CTCAGCTGCGAAGCCAGACGCACGTTCTGACCGTTACGGCCAATCGCCTGCGCCAGGTTACCGGCTTCAA
CGGCGATATCCATGGTGTGTTTATCTTCATCCACCACGATAGAAGCAACGTCTGCCGGTGCCATTGCGTT
AATCACGAACTGCGCCGGGTTATCATCCCACAGGACGATATCGATACGCTCGCCACCCAGTTCAGTAGAC
ACCGCCTGAACACGCGCGCCACGCATACCTACGCAAGCACCTACCGGATCGATACGTTTATCGTTGGTTT
TCACCGCGATTTTCGCACGAGAACCCGGATCGCGAGCCGCTGCTTTAATTTCAATCACTTCTTCGCCGAT
TTCTGGCACTTCAATACGGAACAGTTCGATCAG
