>Addgene plasmid #55214 | pET His6 GSSGSS NusA TEV LIC cloning vector (2NTL) | addgene partial sequence | sequence record 90013 | pBRrevBam 5'-GGTGATGTCGGCGATATAGG-3'
CTGTGGCGCCGGTGATGCCGGCCACGATGCGTCCGGCGTAGAGGATCGAGATCTCGATCCCGCGAAATTA
ATACGACTCACTATAGGGAGACCACAACGGTTTCCCTCTAGTGCCGGCTCCGGAGAGCTCTTTAATTAAG
CGGCCGCCCTGCAGGACTCGAGTTCTAGAAATAATTTTGTTTAACTTTAAGAAGGAGATATACATATGAA
ATCTTCTCACCATCACCATCACCATGGTTCTTCTGGTTCTTCTGGTTCTTCTATGAACAAAGAAATTTTG
GCTGTAGTTGAAGCCGTATCCAATGAAAAGGCGCTACCTCGCGAGAAGATTTTCGAAGCATTGGAAAGCG
CGCTGGCGACAGCAACAAAGAAAAAATATGAACAAGAGATCGACGTCCGCGTACAGATCGATCGCAAAAG
CGGTGATTTTGACACTTTCCGTCGCTGGTTAGTTGTTGATGAAGTCACCCAGCCGACCAAGGAAATCACC
CTTGAAGCCGCACGTTATGAAGATGAAAGCCTGAACCTGGGCGATTACGTTGAAGATCAGATTGAGTCTG
TTACCTTTGACCGTATCACTACCCAGACGGCAAAACAGGTTATCGTGCAGAAAGTGCGTGAAGCCGAACG
TGCGATGGTGGTTGATCAGTTCCGTGAACACGAAGGTGAAATCATCACCGGCGTGGTGAAAAAAGTAAAC
CGCGACAACATCTCTCTGGATCTGGGCAACAACGCTGAAGCCGTGATCCTGCGCGAAGATATGCTGCCGC
GTGAAAACTTCCGCCCTGGCGACCGCGTTCGTGGCGTGCTCTATTCCGTTCGCCCGGAAGCGCGTGGCGC
GCAACTGTTCGTCACTCGTTCCAAGCCGGAAATGCTGATCGAACTGTTCCGTATTGAAGTGCCAGAAATC
GGCGAAGAAGTGATTGAAATTAAAGCAGCGGCTCGCGATCCGGGTTCTCGTGCGAAAATCGCGGTGAAAA
CCAACGATAAACGTATCGATCCGGTAGGTGCTTGCGTAGGTATGCGTGGCGCGCGTGTTCAGGCGGTGTC
TACTG
